Addgene plasmid #100279: pcDNA-Flag-Kdm6b(1025-End)_H1390A-pA
Purpose: In vitro transcription template (T7 promoter) for Kdm6b catalytic domain mutant
Depositing lab: Yi Zhang. Depositing organization: Boston Children's Hospital. Publication: Maternal H3K27me3 controls DNA methylation-independent imprinting. Inoue A, Jiang L, Lu F, Suzuki T, Zhang Y. Nature. 2017 Jul 19. doi: 10.1038/nature23262. PubMed 28723896.
Backbone
  Vector backbone: pcDNA3.1
  Vector type: Mammalian Expression
Growth in bacteria
  Bacterial resistance: Ampicillin, 100 μg/mL
  Growth temperature: 37°C
  Growth strain: DH5alpha
  Copy number: High Copy
Gene/Insert
  Gene/Insert name: Kdm6b (alt name: Jmjd3)
  Species: M. musculus (mouse)
  Mutation: Mutated catalytic domain (1025aa-End) (please see depositor comments below)
  Entrez Gene: Kdm6b (a.k.a. 1700064E03Rik, Jmjd3)
  Tag / fusion protein: Flag epitope tag (N terminal on insert)
Terms and licenses: Academic/Nonprofit Terms; Industry Terms: Not Available to Industry
Depositor comments: Please note that mutation H1388A was found during Addgene's quality control when we compared the sequence for Kdm6b to Genbank sequence NM_001017426.1. The depositor noted this mutation is correct (same function as H1390A) and this plasmid should function as described in the publication.
How to cite: pcDNA-Flag-Kdm6b(1025-End)_H1390A-pA was a gift from Yi Zhang (Addgene plasmid # 100279 ; http://n2t.net/addgene:100279 ; RRID:Addgene_100279)
