[The description below was written by a language model from this plasmid's Addgene catalogue record and pLannotate feature annotations shown in this document.]
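Description:
pcDNA-Flag-Kdm6b(1025-End)_H1390A-pA is a pcDNA3.1-based mammalian expression plasmid of about 7.5 kb whose stated purpose is to serve as a T7-driven in vitro transcription template. It is maintained in E. coli as a high-copy plasmid through a ColE1/pUC-type origin and selected with ampicillin via the bla gene. An f1 origin is also present. The backbone retains the usual SV40 early promoter–neomycin resistance–SV40 poly(A) cassette, which would permit G418 selection in mammalian cells. The short annotated hits to an HIV-1 LTR, TEF1 promoter, ble, lacI and bom are fragments that most likely reflect backbone remnants or chance similarity rather than functional parts.

The insert encodes the C-terminal part of mouse Kdm6b (Jmjd3), from residue 1025 to the end. This region contains the catalytic domain of the histone H3 lysine 27 di- and trimethyl demethylase, and it carries an N-terminal Flag epitope. The Flag tag is listed in the catalogue fields but is not separately annotated in the feature tables. A histidine-to-alanine substitution named H1390A gives what the record calls a catalytic domain mutant. Repository sequencing numbered the change as H1388A against a reference transcript, and the depositor confirmed it is the intended, functionally equivalent mutation. The coding region lies downstream of the CMV enhancer/promoter and the T7 promoter and upstream of the bGH polyadenylation signal. The "pA" in the name presumably denotes a poly(A) element, but the record does not define it. The two sequence records differ by a single nucleotide in length and give the same annotation. mRNA made from this template would typically serve as the mutant control alongside the wild-type Kdm6b catalytic domain, and the associated publication concerns maternal H3K27me3-dependent imprinting.
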