Features (pLannotate 1.2.2; 21 found; start..end, strand, type, name):
     36..80      -  misc_feature   bom (fragment): basis of mobility region from pBR322
    235..614     +  enhancer       CMV enhancer: human cytomegalovirus immediate early enhancer
    615..818     +  promoter       CMV promoter: human cytomegalovirus (CMV) immediate early promoter
    814..847     +  LTR            5' LTR (truncated) (fragment): truncated 5' long terminal repeat (LTR) from HIV-1
    863..881     +  promoter       T7 promoter: promoter for bacteriophage T7 RNA polymerase
    926..2791    +  CDS            Kdm6b (fragment): KDM6B_MOUSE - Also known as Jmjd3, Kiaa0346. Experimental evidence at protein level: Swiss-Prot protein existence level 1. Histone demethylase that specifically demethylates 'Lys-27' of histone H3, thereby playing a central role in histone code. Demethylates trimethylated and dimethylated H3 'Lys-27'. Plays a central role in regulation of posterior development, by regulating HOX gene expression. Involved in inflammatory response by participating in macrophage differentiation in case of inflammation by regulating gene expression and macrophage differentiation (PubMed:17825402). Plays a demethyl
   2862..2883    +  promoter       TEF1 promoter (fragment): S. cerevisiae TEF1; promoter for EF-1α
   3097..3321    +  polyA_signal   bGH poly(A) signal: bovine growth hormone polyadenylation signal
   3325..3346    +  promoter       SV40 promoter (fragment): SV40 enhancer and early promoter
   3367..3795    +  rep_origin     f1 ori (sequence partly withheld): f1 bacteriophage origin of replication; arrow indicates direction of (+) strand synthesis
   3809..4139    +  promoter       SV40 promoter: SV40 enhancer and early promoter
   4206..4997    +  CDS            neo: KKA2_KLEPN - Also known as kan, nptII. Experimental evidence at protein level: Swiss-Prot protein existence level 1. Resistance to kanamycin, neomycin, paromomycin, ribostamycin, butirosin and gentamicin B. From Klebsiella pneumoniae.
   5023..5181    +  CDS            ble (fragment): BLE_KLEPN - Experimental evidence at protein level: Swiss-Prot protein existence level 1. Binding protein with a strong affinity to the bleomycin family of antibiotics. Binds to CL990; an antimitotic-antibiotic compound. From Klebsiella pneumoniae.
   5176..5297    +  polyA_signal   SV40 poly(A) signal: SV40 polyadenylation signal
   5370..5386    -  protein_bind   lac operator: The lac repressor binds to the lac operator to inhibit transcription in E. coli. This inhibition can be relieved by adding lactose or isopropyl-β-D-thiogalactopyranoside (IPTG). lac repressor encoded by lacI
   5394..5424    -  promoter       lac promoter: promoter for the E. coli lac operon
   5439..5460    -  protein_bind   CAP binding site: CAP binding activates transcription in the presence of cAMP. E. coli catabolite activator protein
   5473..5565    -  CDS            lacI (fragment): lac repressor; lacI; The lac repressor binds to the lac operator to inhibit transcription in E. coli. This inhibition can be relieved by adding lactose or isopropyl-β-D-thiogalactopyranoside (IPTG).
   5748..6336    -  rep_origin     ori: high-copy-number ColE1/pMB1/pBR322/pUC origin of replication
   6507..7367    -  CDS            AmpR: β-lactamase; bla; confers resistance to ampicillin, carbenicillin, and related antibiotics
   7368..7472    -  promoter       AmpR promoter: bla
>Addgene plasmid #100279 | pcDNA-Flag-Kdm6b(1025-End)_H1390A-pA | depositor full sequence | sequence record 183593 | pcDNA-Flag-Kdm6b(1025-End)_H1390A-pA sequence 7503 bps
GACGGATCGGGAGATCTCCCGATCCCCTATGGTCGACTCTCAGTACAATCTGCTCTGATGCCGCATAGTT
AAGCCAGTATCTGCTCCCTGCTTGTGTGTTGGAGGTCGCTGAGTAGTGCGCGAGCAAAATTTAAGCTACA
ACAAGGCAAGGCTTGACCGACAATTGCATGAAGAATCTGCTTAGGGTTAGGCGTTTTGCGCTGCTTCGCG
ATGTACGGGCCAGATATACGCGTTGACATTGATTATTGACTAGTTATTAATAGTAATCAATTACGGGGTC
ATTAGTTCATAGCCCATATATGGAGTTCCGCGTTACATAACTTACGGTAAATGGCCCGCCTGGCTGACCG
CCCAACGACCCCCGCCCATTGACGTCAATAATGACGTATGTTCCCATAGTAACGCCAATAGGGACTTTCC
ATTGACGTCAATGGGTGGACTATTTACGGTAAACTGCCCACTTGGCAGTACATCAAGTGTATCATATGCC
AAGTACGCCCCCTATTGACGTCAATGACGGTAAATGGCCCGCCTGGCATTATGCCCAGTACATGACCTTA
TGGGACTTTCCTACTTGGCAGTACATCTACGTATTAGTCATCGCTATTACCATGGTGATGCGGTTTTGGC
AGTACATCAATGGGCGTGGATAGCGGTTTGACTCACGGGGATTTCCAAGTCTCCACCCCATTGACGTCAA
TGGGAGTTTGTTTTGGCACCAAAATCAACGGGACTTTCCAAAATGTCGTAACAACTCCGCCCCATTGACG
CAAATGGGCGGTAGGCGTGTACGGTGGGAGGTCTATATAAGCAGAGCTCTCTGGCTAACTAGAGAACCCA
CTGCTTACTGGCTTATCGAAATTAATACGACTCACTATAGGGAGACCCAAGCTGGCTAGTTAAGCTTATG
GACTACAAAGACGATGACGACAAGGGATCCGAGATCCAGGGCCGGGAGAAGGCCCGGCCCGATGTCGGTG
GGGTTTCCAAAGTCAAGACACCCACAGCTCCAGCACCCCCGCCTGCTCCTGCACCCGCTGCTCAGCCAAC
ACCCCCATCAGCTCCTGTCCCTGGGAAGAAGACTCGTGAGGAGGCTCCGGGGCCTCCAGGTGTGAGCCGG
GCAGATATGCTGAAGCTCCGGTCACTTAGTGAGGGGCCTCCCAAGGAGCTGAAGATCAGGCTCATCAAGG
TGGAAAGTGGGGACAAGGAGACCTTTATCGCCTCTGAGGTGGAAGAGCGGCGGCTGCGCATGGCAGACCT
CACCATCAGCCACTGTGCCGCCGATGTCATGCGTGCCAGCAAGAATGCCAAGGTGAAAGGGAAATTCCGA
GAGTCCTACCTGTCCCCTGCCCAGTCTGTGAAACCCAAGATCAACACTGAGGAGAAGCTGCCCCGGGAAA
AACTCAACCCCCCTACCCCCAGCATCTATTTGGAGAGCAAACGAGATGCCTTCTCGCCGGTCCTGCTACA
GTTCTGTACAGACCCCCGGAACCCCATCACCGTCATCAGGGGCCTGGCTGGTTCACTTCGGCTCAACTTA
GGCCTTTTCTCCACCAAGACTCTGGTGGAGGCGAGCGGTGAACATACGGTGGAGGTCCGTACCCAAGTAC
AGCAGCCCTCAGACGAGAACTGGGACCTGACAGGTACCAGACAAATCTGGCCCTGTGAGAGCTCCCGTTC
CCACACCACCATCGCTAAATACGCACAGTACCAGGCCTCGTCCTTCCAGGAGTCACTGCAGGAGGAGAGG
GAGAGTGAGGATGAGGAATCCGAGGAACCAGACAGCACTACAGGAACCTCTCCCAGCAGTGCACCGGACC
CCAAGAACCATCACATCATCAAGTTTGGCACTAACATCGACCTGTCTGATGCCAAGAGGTGGAAGCCACA
GCTACAGGAGCTGCTGAAACTGCCCGCCTTCATGCGGGTAACATCCACAGGCAACATGCTCAGCCACGTG
GGCCACACCATCCTGGGCATGAACACCGTGCAGCTATACATGAAGGTCCCTGGCAGCCGAACGCCAGGCG
CTCAAGAGAATAACAATTTCTGCTCAGTCAACATCAACATTGGCCCTGGGGACTGCGAGTGGTTCGCGGT
ACATGAGCACTATTGGGAGACCATCAGCGCCTTCTGCGACCGGCATGGTGTGGACTACTTGACTGGTTCC
TGGTGGCCAATCTTGGATGACCTCTATGCGTCCAATATTCCTGTTTACCGCTTCGTGCAGCGCCCTGGAG
ACCTTGTGTGGATTAATGCAGGGACTGTACATTGGGTGCAGGCTACCGGCTGGTGCAACAACATTGCCTG
GAACGTGGGGCCCCTCACCGCCTATCAGTACCAGCTGGCCCTGGAGCGATATGAGTGGAACGAGGTGAAG
AACGTCAAGTCCATTGTGCCCATGATTCATGTGTCCTGGAACGTCGCTCGAACGGTCAAGATCAGCGATC
CTGACTTGTTCAAGATGATCAAGTTCTGCCTCCTGCAGTCAATGAAGCACTGTCAGGTACAGCGGGAGAG
CCTGGTGCGGGCAGGGAAGAAGATCGCTTACCAAGGCCGTGTCAAAGACGAGCCTGCCTACTACTGCAAC
GAATGCGACGTGGAGGTGTTCAACATCCTGTTCGTTACAAGTGAGAATGGCAGCCGAAACACGTACCTGG
TGCACTGCGAGGGCTGTGCGCGCCGTCGCAGCGCGGGCCTACAGGGCGTGGTGGTGCTAGAGCAGTACCG
CACGGAGGAGCTGGCGCAGGCCTACGATGCCTTCACACTGGCTCCCGCCAGCACGTCTCGATGAGCGGCC
GCTCGACTATGGGCACCAAAGAACCTGTAAACGTTATCTTTTTAAATTGAATGTGCACAAATAAAAGTTT
GGAAAAGAAAAAAAAAAAAAAAAAAAAAAAAAAAAAAAAAAAAAAAAAAAAAAAAAAAAAAAAAAAAAAA
AAAAAAAAAAAAAAAAAAAATACGCATCATACGCTGTGGCGTACCTCGAGTCTAGAGGGCCCTTCGAACA
AAAACTCATCTCAGAAGAGGATCTGAATATGCATACCGGTCATCATCACCATCACCATTGAGTTTAAACC
CGCTGATCAGCCTCGACTGTGCCTTCTAGTTGCCAGCCATCTGTTGTTTGCCCCTCCCCCGTGCCTTCCT
TGACCCTGGAAGGTGCCACTCCCACTGTCCTTTCCTAATAAAATGAGGAAATTGCATCGCATTGTCTGAG
TAGGTGTCATTCTATTCTGGGGGGTGGGGTGGGGCAGGACAGCAAGGGGGAGGATTGGGAAGACAATAGC
AGGCATGCTGGGGATGCGGTGGGCTCTATGGCTTCTGAGGCGGAAAGAACCAGCTGGGGCTCTAGGGGGT
ATCCCC
[124 nt withheld, positions 3367-3490]
C
[32 nt withheld, positions 3492-3523]
CA
[57 nt withheld, positions 3526-3582]
A
[49 nt withheld, positions 3584-3632]
CCTTTGACGTTGGAGTCCACGTTCTTT
[37 nt withheld, positions 3660-3696]
ACCCTATCTCGGTCTATTCTTTTGATTTATAAGGGATTTTGGGGATTTCGGCCTATTGGTTAAAAAATGA
GCTGATTTAACAAAAATTTAACGCGAATTAATTCTGTGGAATGTGTGTCAGTTAGGGTGTGGAAAGTCCC
CAGGCTCCCCAGGCAGGCAGAAGTATGCAAAGCATGCATCTCAATTAGTCAGCAACCAGGTGTGGAAAGT
CCCCAGGCTCCCCAGCAGGCAGAAGTATGCAAAGCATGCATCTCAATTAGTCAGCAACCATAGTCCCGCC
CCTAACTCCGCCCATCCCGCCCCTAACTCCGCCCAGTTCCGCCCATTCTCCGCCCCATGGCTGACTAATT
TTTTTTATTTATGCAGAGGCCGAGGCCGCCTCTGCCTCTGAGCTATTCCAGAAGTAGTGAGGAGGCTTTT
TTGGAGGCCTAGGCTTTTGCAAAAAGCTCCCGGGAGCTTGTATATCCATTTTCGGATCTGATCAAGAGAC
AGGATGAGGATCGTTTCGCATGATTGAACAAGATGGATTGCACGCAGGTTCTCCGGCCGCTTGGGTGGAG
AGGCTATTCGGCTATGACTGGGCACAACAGACAATCGGCTGCTCTGATGCCGCCGTGTTCCGGCTGTCAG
CGCAGGGGCGCCCGGTTCTTTTTGTCAAGACCGACCTGTCCGGTGCCCTGAATGAACTGCAGGACGAGGC
AGCGCGGCTATCGTGGCTGGCCACGACGGGCGTTCCTTGCGCAGCTGTGCTCGACGTTGTCACTGAAGCG
GGAAGGGACTGGCTGCTATTGGGCGAAGTGCCGGGGCAGGATCTCCTGTCATCTCACCTTGCTCCTGCCG
AGAAAGTATCCATCATGGCTGATGCAATGCGGCGGCTGCATACGCTTGATCCGGCTACCTGCCCATTCGA
CCACCAAGCGAAACATCGCATCGAGCGAGCACGTACTCGGATGGAAGCCGGTCTTGTCGATCAGGATGAT
CTGGACGAAGAGCATCAGGGGCTCGCGCCAGCCGAACTGTTCGCCAGGCTCAAGGCGCGCATGCCCGACG
GCGAGGATCTCGTCGTGACCCATGGCGATGCCTGCTTGCCGAATATCATGGTGGAAAATGGCCGCTTTTC
TGGATTCATCGACTGTGGCCGGCTGGGTGTGGCGGACCGCTATCAGGACATAGCGTTGGCTACCCGTGAT
ATTGCTGAAGAGCTTGGCGGCGAATGGGCTGACCGCTTCCTCGTGCTTTACGGTATCGCCGCTCCCGATT
CGCAGCGCATCGCCTTCTATCGCCTTCTTGACGAGTTCTTCTGAGCGGGACTCTGGGGTTCGCGAAATGA
CCGACCAAGCGACGCCCAACCTGCCATCACGAGATTTCGATTCCACCGCCGCCTTCTATGAAAGGTTGGG
CTTCGGAATCGTTTTCCGGGACGCCGGCTGGATGATCCTCCAGCGCGGGGATCTCATGCTGGAGTTCTTC
GCCCACCCCAACTTGTTTATTGCAGCTTATAATGGTTACAAATAAAGCAATAGCATCACAAATTTCACAA
ATAAAGCATTTTTTTCACTGCATTCTAGTTGTGGTTTGTCCAAACTCATCAATGTATCTTATCATGTCTG
TATACCGTCGACCTCTAGCTAGAGCTTGGCGTAATCATGGTCATAGCTGTTTCCTGTGTGAAATTGTTAT
CCGCTCACAATTCCACACAACATACGAGCCGGAAGCATAAAGTGTAAAGCCTGGGGTGCCTAATGAGTGA
GCTAACTCACATTAATTGCGTTGCGCTCACTGCCCGCTTTCCAGTCGGGAAACCTGTCGTGCCAGCTGCA
TTAATGAATCGGCCAACGCGCGGGGAGAGGCGGTTTGCGTATTGGGCGCTCTTCCGCTTCCTCGCTCACT
GACTCGCTGCGCTCGGTCGTTCGGCTGCGGCGAGCGGTATCAGCTCACTCAAAGGCGGTAATACGGTTAT
CCACAGAATCAGGGGATAACGCAGGAAAGAACATGTGAGCAAAAGGCCAGCAAAAGGCCAGGAACCGTAA
AAAGGCCGCGTTGCTGGCGTTTTTCCATAGGCTCCGCCCCCCTGACGAGCATCACAAAAATCGACGCTCA
AGTCAGAGGTGGCGAAACCCGACAGGACTATAAAGATACCAGGCGTTTCCCCCTGGAAGCTCCCTCGTGC
GCTCTCCTGTTCCGACCCTGCCGCTTACCGGATACCTGTCCGCCTTTCTCCCTTCGGGAAGCGTGGCGCT
TTCTCAATGCTCACGCTGTAGGTATCTCAGTTCGGTGTAGGTCGTTCGCTCCAAGCTGGGCTGTGTGCAC
GAACCCCCCGTTCAGCCCGACCGCTGCGCCTTATCCGGTAACTATCGTCTTGAGTCCAACCCGGTAAGAC
ACGACTTATCGCCACTGGCAGCAGCCACTGGTAACAGGATTAGCAGAGCGAGGTATGTAGGCGGTGCTAC
AGAGTTCTTGAAGTGGTGGCCTAACTACGGCTACACTAGAAGGACAGTATTTGGTATCTGCGCTCTGCTG
AAGCCAGTTACCTTCGGAAAAAGAGTTGGTAGCTCTTGATCCGGCAAACAAACCACCGCTGGTAGCGGTG
GTTTTTTTGTTTGCAAGCAGCAGATTACGCGCAGAAAAAAAGGATCTCAAGAAGATCCTTTGATCTTTTC
TACGGGGTCTGACGCTCAGTGGAACGAAAACTCACGTTAAGGGATTTTGGTCATGAGATTATCAAAAAGG
ATCTTCACCTAGATCCTTTTAAATTAAAAATGAAGTTTTAAATCAATCTAAAGTATATATGAGTAAACTT
GGTCTGACAGTTACCAATGCTTAATCAGTGAGGCACCTATCTCAGCGATCTGTCTATTTCGTTCATCCAT
AGTTGCCTGACTCCCCGTCGTGTAGATAACTACGATACGGGAGGGCTTACCATCTGGCCCCAGTGCTGCA
ATGATACCGCGAGACCCACGCTCACCGGCTCCAGATTTATCAGCAATAAACCAGCCAGCCGGAAGGGCCG
AGCGCAGAAGTGGTCCTGCAACTTTATCCGCCTCCATCCAGTCTATTAATTGTTGCCGGGAAGCTAGAGT
AAGTAGTTCGCCAGTTAATAGTTTGCGCAACGTTGTTGCCATTGCTACAGGCATCGTGGTGTCACGCTCG
TCGTTTGGTATGGCTTCATTCAGCTCCGGTTCCCAACGATCAAGGCGAGTTACATGATCCCCCATGTTGT
GCAAAAAAGCGGTTAGCTCCTTCGGTCCTCCGATCGTTGTCAGAAGTAAGTTGGCCGCAGTGTTATCACT
CATGGTTATGGCAGCACTGCATAATTCTCTTACTGTCATGCCATCCGTAAGATGCTTTTCTGTGACTGGT
GAGTACTCAACCAAGTCATTCTGAGAATAGTGTATGCGGCGACCGAGTTGCTCTTGCCCGGCGTCAATAC
GGGATAATACCGCGCCACATAGCAGAACTTTAAAAGTGCTCATCATTGGAAAACGTTCTTCGGGGCGAAA
ACTCTCAAGGATCTTACCGCTGTTGAGATCCAGTTCGATGTAACCCACTCGTGCACCCAACTGATCTTCA
GCATCTTTTACTTTCACCAGCGTTTCTGGGTGAGCAAAAACAGGAAGGCAAAATGCCGCAAAAAAGGGAA
TAAGGGCGACACGGAAATGTTGAATACTCATACTCTTCCTTTTTCAATATTATTGAAGCATTTATCAGGG
TTATTGTCTCATGAGCGGATACATATTTGAATGTATTTAGAAAAATAAACAAATAGGGGTTCCGCGCACA
TTTCCCCGAAAAGTGCCACCTGACGTC
