Features (pLannotate 1.2.2; 21 found; start..end, strand, type, name):
     28..80      -  misc_feature   bom (fragment): basis of mobility region from pBR322
    235..614     +  enhancer       CMV enhancer: human cytomegalovirus immediate early enhancer
    615..818     +  promoter       CMV promoter: human cytomegalovirus (CMV) immediate early promoter
    814..847     +  LTR            5' LTR (truncated) (fragment): truncated 5' long terminal repeat (LTR) from HIV-1
    863..881     +  promoter       T7 promoter: promoter for bacteriophage T7 RNA polymerase
    926..2791    +  CDS            Kdm6b (fragment): KDM6B_MOUSE - Also known as Jmjd3, Kiaa0346. Experimental evidence at protein level: Swiss-Prot protein existence level 1. Histone demethylase that specifically demethylates 'Lys-27' of histone H3, thereby playing a central role in histone code. Demethylates trimethylated and dimethylated H3 'Lys-27'. Plays a central role in regulation of posterior development, by regulating HOX gene expression. Involved in inflammatory response by participating in macrophage differentiation in case of inflammation by regulating gene expression and macrophage differentiation (PubMed:17825402). Plays a demethyl
   2862..2883    +  promoter       TEF1 promoter (fragment): S. cerevisiae TEF1; promoter for EF-1α
   3097..3321    +  polyA_signal   bGH poly(A) signal: bovine growth hormone polyadenylation signal
   3325..3346    +  promoter       SV40 promoter (fragment): SV40 enhancer and early promoter
   3367..3795    +  rep_origin     f1 ori (sequence partly withheld): f1 bacteriophage origin of replication; arrow indicates direction of (+) strand synthesis
   3809..4138    +  promoter       SV40 promoter: SV40 enhancer and early promoter
   4205..4996    +  CDS            neo: KKA2_KLEPN - Also known as kan, nptII. Experimental evidence at protein level: Swiss-Prot protein existence level 1. Resistance to kanamycin, neomycin, paromomycin, ribostamycin, butirosin and gentamicin B. From Klebsiella pneumoniae.
   5022..5180    +  CDS            ble (fragment): BLE_KLEPN - Experimental evidence at protein level: Swiss-Prot protein existence level 1. Binding protein with a strong affinity to the bleomycin family of antibiotics. Binds to CL990; an antimitotic-antibiotic compound. From Klebsiella pneumoniae.
   5175..5296    +  polyA_signal   SV40 poly(A) signal: SV40 polyadenylation signal
   5369..5385    -  protein_bind   lac operator: The lac repressor binds to the lac operator to inhibit transcription in E. coli. This inhibition can be relieved by adding lactose or isopropyl-β-D-thiogalactopyranoside (IPTG). lac repressor encoded by lacI
   5393..5423    -  promoter       lac promoter: promoter for the E. coli lac operon
   5438..5459    -  protein_bind   CAP binding site: CAP binding activates transcription in the presence of cAMP. E. coli catabolite activator protein
   5472..5564    -  CDS            lacI (fragment): lac repressor; lacI; The lac repressor binds to the lac operator to inhibit transcription in E. coli. This inhibition can be relieved by adding lactose or isopropyl-β-D-thiogalactopyranoside (IPTG).
   5747..6335    -  rep_origin     ori: high-copy-number ColE1/pMB1/pBR322/pUC origin of replication
   6506..7366    -  CDS            AmpR: β-lactamase; bla; confers resistance to ampicillin, carbenicillin, and related antibiotics
   7367..7471    -  promoter       AmpR promoter: bla
>Addgene plasmid #100279 | pcDNA-Flag-Kdm6b(1025-End)_H1390A-pA | addgene full sequence | sequence record 193858 | Addgene NGS Result
GACGGATCGGGAGATCTCCCGATCCCCTATGGTGCACTCTCAGTACAATCTGCTCTGATGCCGCATAGTT
AAGCCAGTATCTGCTCCCTGCTTGTGTGTTGGAGGTCGCTGAGTAGTGCGCGAGCAAAATTTAAGCTACA
ACAAGGCAAGGCTTGACCGACAATTGCATGAAGAATCTGCTTAGGGTTAGGCGTTTTGCGCTGCTTCGCG
ATGTACGGGCCAGATATACGCGTTGACATTGATTATTGACTAGTTATTAATAGTAATCAATTACGGGGTC
ATTAGTTCATAGCCCATATATGGAGTTCCGCGTTACATAACTTACGGTAAATGGCCCGCCTGGCTGACCG
CCCAACGACCCCCGCCCATTGACGTCAATAATGACGTATGTTCCCATAGTAACGCCAATAGGGACTTTCC
ATTGACGTCAATGGGTGGAGTATTTACGGTAAACTGCCCACTTGGCAGTACATCAAGTGTATCATATGCC
AAGTACGCCCCCTATTGACGTCAATGACGGTAAATGGCCCGCCTGGCATTATGCCCAGTACATGACCTTA
TGGGACTTTCCTACTTGGCAGTACATCTACGTATTAGTCATCGCTATTACCATGGTGATGCGGTTTTGGC
AGTACATCAATGGGCGTGGATAGCGGTTTGACTCACGGGGATTTCCAAGTCTCCACCCCATTGACGTCAA
TGGGAGTTTGTTTTGGCACCAAAATCAACGGGACTTTCCAAAATGTCGTAACAACTCCGCCCCATTGACG
CAAATGGGCGGTAGGCGTGTACGGTGGGAGGTCTATATAAGCAGAGCTCTCTGGCTAACTAGAGAACCCA
CTGCTTACTGGCTTATCGAAATTAATACGACTCACTATAGGGAGACCCAAGCTGGCTAGTTAAGCTTATG
GACTACAAAGACGATGACGACAAGGGATCCGAGATCCAGGGCCGGGAGAAGGCCCGGCCCGATGTCGGTG
GGGTTTCCAAAGTCAAGACACCCACAGCTCCAGCACCCCCGCCTGCTCCTGCACCCGCTGCTCAGCCAAC
ACCCCCATCAGCTCCTGTCCCTGGGAAGAAGACTCGTGAGGAGGCTCCGGGGCCTCCAGGTGTGAGCCGG
GCAGATATGCTGAAGCTCCGGTCACTTAGTGAGGGGCCTCCCAAGGAGCTGAAGATCAGGCTCATCAAGG
TGGAAAGTGGGGACAAGGAGACCTTTATCGCCTCTGAGGTGGAAGAGCGGCGGCTGCGCATGGCAGACCT
CACCATCAGCCACTGTGCCGCCGATGTCATGCGTGCCAGCAAGAATGCCAAGGTGAAAGGGAAATTCCGA
GAGTCCTACCTGTCCCCTGCCCAGTCTGTGAAACCCAAGATCAACACTGAGGAGAAGCTGCCCCGGGAAA
AACTCAACCCCCCTACCCCCAGCATCTATTTGGAGAGCAAACGAGATGCCTTCTCGCCGGTCCTGCTACA
GTTCTGTACAGACCCCCGGAACCCCATCACCGTCATCAGGGGCCTGGCTGGTTCACTTCGGCTCAACTTA
GGCCTTTTCTCCACCAAGACTCTGGTGGAGGCGAGCGGTGAACATACGGTGGAGGTCCGTACCCAAGTAC
AGCAGCCCTCAGACGAGAACTGGGACCTGACAGGTACCAGACAAATCTGGCCCTGTGAGAGCTCCCGTTC
CCACACCACCATCGCTAAATACGCACAGTACCAGGCCTCGTCCTTCCAGGAGTCACTGCAGGAGGAGAGG
GAGAGTGAGGATGAGGAATCCGAGGAACCAGACAGCACTACAGGAACCTCTCCCAGCAGTGCACCGGACC
CCAAGAACCATCACATCATCAAGTTTGGCACTAACATCGACCTGTCTGATGCCAAGAGGTGGAAGCCACA
GCTACAGGAGCTGCTGAAACTGCCCGCCTTCATGCGGGTAACATCCACAGGCAACATGCTCAGCCACGTG
GGCCACACCATCCTGGGCATGAACACCGTGCAGCTATACATGAAGGTCCCTGGCAGCCGAACGCCAGGCG
CTCAAGAGAATAACAATTTCTGCTCAGTCAACATCAACATTGGCCCTGGGGACTGCGAGTGGTTCGCGGT
ACATGAGCACTATTGGGAGACCATCAGCGCCTTCTGCGACCGGCATGGTGTGGACTACTTGACTGGTTCC
TGGTGGCCAATCTTGGATGACCTCTATGCGTCCAATATTCCTGTTTACCGCTTCGTGCAGCGCCCTGGAG
ACCTTGTGTGGATTAATGCAGGGACTGTACATTGGGTGCAGGCTACCGGCTGGTGCAACAACATTGCCTG
GAACGTGGGGCCCCTCACCGCCTATCAGTACCAGCTGGCCCTGGAGCGATATGAGTGGAACGAGGTGAAG
AACGTCAAGTCCATTGTGCCCATGATTCATGTGTCCTGGAACGTCGCTCGAACGGTCAAGATCAGCGATC
CTGACTTGTTCAAGATGATCAAGTTCTGCCTCCTGCAGTCAATGAAGCACTGTCAGGTACAGCGGGAGAG
CCTGGTGCGGGCAGGGAAGAAGATCGCTTACCAAGGCCGTGTCAAAGACGAGCCTGCCTACTACTGCAAC
GAATGCGACGTGGAGGTGTTCAACATCCTGTTCGTTACAAGTGAGAATGGCAGCCGAAACACGTACCTGG
TGCACTGCGAGGGCTGTGCGCGCCGTCGCAGCGCGGGCCTACAGGGCGTGGTGGTGCTAGAGCAGTACCG
CACGGAGGAGCTGGCGCAGGCCTACGATGCCTTCACACTGGCTCCCGCCAGCACGTCTCGATGAGCGGCC
GCTCGACTATGGGCACCAAAGAACCTGTAAACGTTATCTTTTTAAATTGAATGTGCACAAATAAAAGTTT
GGAAAAGAAAAAAAAAAAAAAAAAAAAAAAAAAAAAAAAAAAAAAAAAAAAAAAAAAAAAAAAAAAAAAA
AAAAAAAAAAAAAAAAAAAATACGCATCATACGCTGTGGCGTACCTCGAGTCTAGAGGGCCCTTCGAACA
AAAACTCATCTCAGAAGAGGATCTGAATATGCATACCGGTCATCATCACCATCACCATTGAGTTTAAACC
CGCTGATCAGCCTCGACTGTGCCTTCTAGTTGCCAGCCATCTGTTGTTTGCCCCTCCCCCGTGCCTTCCT
TGACCCTGGAAGGTGCCACTCCCACTGTCCTTTCCTAATAAAATGAGGAAATTGCATCGCATTGTCTGAG
TAGGTGTCATTCTATTCTGGGGGGTGGGGTGGGGCAGGACAGCAAGGGGGAGGATTGGGAAGACAATAGC
AGGCATGCTGGGGATGCGGTGGGCTCTATGGCTTCTGAGGCGGAAAGAACCAGCTGGGGCTCTAGGGGGT
ATCCCC
[124 nt withheld, positions 3367-3490]
C
[91 nt withheld, positions 3492-3582]
A
[49 nt withheld, positions 3584-3632]
CCTTTGACGTTGGAGTCCACGTTCTTT
[37 nt withheld, positions 3660-3696]
ACCCTATCTCGGTCTATTCTTTTGATTTATAAGGGATTTTGCCGATTTCGGCCTATTGGTTAAAAAATGA
GCTGATTTAACAAAAATTTAACGCGAATTAATTCTGTGGAATGTGTGTCAGTTAGGGTGTGGAAAGTCCC
CAGGCTCCCCAGCAGGCAGAAGTATGCAAAGCATGCATCTCAATTAGTCAGCAACCAGGTGTGGAAAGTC
CCCAGGCTCCCCAGCAGGCAGAAGTATGCAAAGCATGCATCTCAATTAGTCAGCAACCATAGTCCCGCCC
CTAACTCCGCCCATCCCGCCCCTAACTCCGCCCAGTTCCGCCCATTCTCCGCCCCATGGCTGACTAATTT
TTTTTATTTATGCAGAGGCCGAGGCCGCCTCTGCCTCTGAGCTATTCCAGAAGTAGTGAGGAGGCTTTTT
TGGAGGCCTAGGCTTTTGCAAAAAGCTCCCGGGAGCTTGTATATCCATTTTCGGATCTGATCAAGAGACA
GGATGAGGATCGTTTCGCATGATTGAACAAGATGGATTGCACGCAGGTTCTCCGGCCGCTTGGGTGGAGA
GGCTATTCGGCTATGACTGGGCACAACAGACAATCGGCTGCTCTGATGCCGCCGTGTTCCGGCTGTCAGC
GCAGGGGCGCCCGGTTCTTTTTGTCAAGACCGACCTGTCCGGTGCCCTGAATGAACTGCAGGACGAGGCA
GCGCGGCTATCGTGGCTGGCCACGACGGGCGTTCCTTGCGCAGCTGTGCTCGACGTTGTCACTGAAGCGG
GAAGGGACTGGCTGCTATTGGGCGAAGTGCCGGGGCAGGATCTCCTGTCATCTCACCTTGCTCCTGCCGA
GAAAGTATCCATCATGGCTGATGCAATGCGGCGGCTGCATACGCTTGATCCGGCTACCTGCCCATTCGAC
CACCAAGCGAAACATCGCATCGAGCGAGCACGTACTCGGATGGAAGCCGGTCTTGTCGATCAGGATGATC
TGGACGAAGAGCATCAGGGGCTCGCGCCAGCCGAACTGTTCGCCAGGCTCAAGGCGCGCATGCCCGACGG
CGAGGATCTCGTCGTGACCCATGGCGATGCCTGCTTGCCGAATATCATGGTGGAAAATGGCCGCTTTTCT
GGATTCATCGACTGTGGCCGGCTGGGTGTGGCGGACCGCTATCAGGACATAGCGTTGGCTACCCGTGATA
TTGCTGAAGAGCTTGGCGGCGAATGGGCTGACCGCTTCCTCGTGCTTTACGGTATCGCCGCTCCCGATTC
GCAGCGCATCGCCTTCTATCGCCTTCTTGACGAGTTCTTCTGAGCGGGACTCTGGGGTTCGCGAAATGAC
CGACCAAGCGACGCCCAACCTGCCATCACGAGATTTCGATTCCACCGCCGCCTTCTATGAAAGGTTGGGC
TTCGGAATCGTTTTCCGGGACGCCGGCTGGATGATCCTCCAGCGCGGGGATCTCATGCTGGAGTTCTTCG
CCCACCCCAACTTGTTTATTGCAGCTTATAATGGTTACAAATAAAGCAATAGCATCACAAATTTCACAAA
TAAAGCATTTTTTTCACTGCATTCTAGTTGTGGTTTGTCCAAACTCATCAATGTATCTTATCATGTCTGT
ATACCGTCGACCTCTAGCTAGAGCTTGGCGTAATCATGGTCATAGCTGTTTCCTGTGTGAAATTGTTATC
CGCTCACAATTCCACACAACATACGAGCCGGAAGCATAAAGTGTAAAGCCTGGGGTGCCTAATGAGTGAG
CTAACTCACATTAATTGCGTTGCGCTCACTGCCCGCTTTCCAGTCGGGAAACCTGTCGTGCCAGCTGCAT
TAATGAATCGGCCAACGCGCGGGGAGAGGCGGTTTGCGTATTGGGCGCTCTTCCGCTTCCTCGCTCACTG
ACTCGCTGCGCTCGGTCGTTCGGCTGCGGCGAGCGGTATCAGCTCACTCAAAGGCGGTAATACGGTTATC
CACAGAATCAGGGGATAACGCAGGAAAGAACATGTGAGCAAAAGGCCAGCAAAAGGCCAGGAACCGTAAA
AAGGCCGCGTTGCTGGCGTTTTTCCATAGGCTCCGCCCCCCTGACGAGCATCACAAAAATCGACGCTCAA
GTCAGAGGTGGCGAAACCCGACAGGACTATAAAGATACCAGGCGTTTCCCCCTGGAAGCTCCCTCGTGCG
CTCTCCTGTTCCGACCCTGCCGCTTACCGGATACCTGTCCGCCTTTCTCCCTTCGGGAAGCGTGGCGCTT
TCTCATAGCTCACGCTGTAGGTATCTCAGTTCGGTGTAGGTCGTTCGCTCCAAGCTGGGCTGTGTGCACG
AACCCCCCGTTCAGCCCGACCGCTGCGCCTTATCCGGTAACTATCGTCTTGAGTCCAACCCGGTAAGACA
CGACTTATCGCCACTGGCAGCAGCCACTGGTAACAGGATTAGCAGAGCGAGGTATGTAGGCGGTGCTACA
GAGTTCTTGAAGTGGTGGCCTAACTACGGCTACACTAGAAGAACAGTATTTGGTATCTGCGCTCTGCTGA
AGCCAGTTACCTTCGGAAAAAGAGTTGGTAGCTCTTGATCCGGCAAACAAACCACCGCTGGTAGCGGTGG
TTTTTTTGTTTGCAAGCAGCAGATTACGCGCAGAAAAAAAGGATCTCAAGAAGATCCTTTGATCTTTTCT
ACGGGGTCTGACGCTCAGTGGAACGAAAACTCACGTTAAGGGATTTTGGTCATGAGATTATCAAAAAGGA
TCTTCACCTAGATCCTTTTAAATTAAAAATGAAGTTTTAAATCAATCTAAAGTATATATGAGTAAACTTG
GTCTGACAGTTACCAATGCTTAATCAGTGAGGCACCTATCTCAGCGATCTGTCTATTTCGTTCATCCATA
GTTGCCTGACTCCCCGTCGTGTAGATAACTACGATACGGGAGGGCTTACCATCTGGCCCCAGTGCTGCAA
TGATACCGCGAGACCCACGCTCACCGGCTCCAGATTTATCAGCAATAAACCAGCCAGCCGGAAGGGCCGA
GCGCAGAAGTGGTCCTGCAACTTTATCCGCCTCCATCCAGTCTATTAATTGTTGCCGGGAAGCTAGAGTA
AGTAGTTCGCCAGTTAATAGTTTGCGCAACGTTGTTGCCATTGCTACAGGCATCGTGGTGTCACGCTCGT
CGTTTGGTATGGCTTCATTCAGCTCCGGTTCCCAACGATCAAGGCGAGTTACATGATCCCCCATGTTGTG
CAAAAAAGCGGTTAGCTCCTTCGGTCCTCCGATCGTTGTCAGAAGTAAGTTGGCCGCAGTGTTATCACTC
ATGGTTATGGCAGCACTGCATAATTCTCTTACTGTCATGCCATCCGTAAGATGCTTTTCTGTGACTGGTG
AGTACTCAACCAAGTCATTCTGAGAATAGTGTATGCGGCGACCGAGTTGCTCTTGCCCGGCGTCAATACG
GGATAATACCGCGCCACATAGCAGAACTTTAAAAGTGCTCATCATTGGAAAACGTTCTTCGGGGCGAAAA
CTCTCAAGGATCTTACCGCTGTTGAGATCCAGTTCGATGTAACCCACTCGTGCACCCAACTGATCTTCAG
CATCTTTTACTTTCACCAGCGTTTCTGGGTGAGCAAAAACAGGAAGGCAAAATGCCGCAAAAAAGGGAAT
AAGGGCGACACGGAAATGTTGAATACTCATACTCTTCCTTTTTCAATATTATTGAAGCATTTATCAGGGT
TATTGTCTCATGAGCGGATACATATTTGAATGTATTTAGAAAAATAAACAAATAGGGGTTCCGCGCACAT
TTCCCCGAAAAGTGCCACCTGACGTC
